Addgene plasmid #109581: p3E-Rac1
Purpose: Multisite gateway vector for 3' tagging with Rac1
Depositing lab: Rob Parton. Depositing organization: University of Queensland, Institute for Molecular Bioscience. Publication: In vivo cell biological screening identifies an endocytic capture mechanism for T-tubule formation. Hall TE, Martel N, Ariotti N, Xiong Z, Lo HP, Ferguson C, Rae J, Lim YW, Parton RG. Nat Commun. 2020 Jul 24;11(1):3711. doi: 10.1038/s41467-020-17486-w. PubMed 32709891.
Backbone
  Vector backbone: pDEST-actc1b-mKate2-ccdb
  Vector type: Zebrafish plasmids
Growth in bacteria
  Bacterial resistance: Kanamycin, 50 μg/mL
  Growth temperature: 37°C
  Growth strain: DH5alpha
  Copy number: High Copy
Gene/Insert
  Gene/Insert name: Rac1
  Species: D. rerio (zebrafish)
  Entrez Gene: rac1a (a.k.a. rac1, wu:fd16e02, zgc:55823, zgc:55917, zgc:86934)
  Cloning method: Gateway Cloning
Terms and licenses: Academic/Nonprofit Terms; Industry Terms: Not Available to Industry
How to cite: p3E-Rac1 was a gift from Rob Parton (Addgene plasmid # 109581 ; http://n2t.net/addgene:109581 ; RRID:Addgene_109581)
