[The description below was written by a language model from this plasmid's Addgene catalogue record and pLannotate feature annotations shown in this document.]
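Description:
p3E-Rac1 is a 3' entry clone for MultiSite Gateway assembly, carrying the zebrafish Rac1 coding sequence (Entrez gene rac1a) so that it can be recombined onto the 3' end of another open reading frame, producing a fusion in which Rac1 sits at the C-terminal side of the partner. The plasmid is small (about 3.2 kb) and has the layout of a pDONR-derived entry vector: a high-copy ColE1/pUC-type origin, a kanamycin resistance gene (aph(3')-Ia) for selection in E. coli, rrnB T1 and T2 terminators that insulate the cloning region from read-through transcription, and a T7 promoter adjacent to the insert. Small lacI and lacZα fragments are annotated as backbone remnants.

The Rac1 ORF, annotated by homology to mammalian RAC1, a plasma membrane-associated small GTPase that cycles between GTP- and GDP-bound states, is flanked by Gateway recombination sites. One side is called attR2. The other is called as an attB3 core overlapping an attL-type fragment, which is consistent with the attR2/attL3 pair expected in a 3' entry clone, although the automated label reads "attL1 fragment". No eukaryotic promoter, reporter or polyadenylation signal is annotated within the plasmid, so expression depends on the elements supplied by the other entry clones and the destination vector.

The catalogue lists the backbone as pDEST-actc1b-mKate2-ccdb, but neither feature table shows an actc1b promoter, mKate2 or ccdB. That name more plausibly refers to the destination vector the clone is meant to be combined with, though the record does not say so. The depositor and sequencing-verified records are the same length and show the same features in the same order. The construct is catalogued as a zebrafish plasmid and linked to an in vivo cell biological screen concerning T-tubule formation.
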