Features (pLannotate 1.2.2; 11 found; start..end, strand, type, name):
    121..213     +  CDS            lacI (fragment): lac repressor; lacI; The lac repressor binds to the lac operator to inhibit transcription in E. coli. This inhibition can be relieved by adding lactose or isopropyl-β-D-thiogalactopyranoside (IPTG).
    268..295     -  terminator     rrnB T2 terminator: transcription terminator T2 from the E. coli rrnB gene
    427..470     +  terminator     rrnB T1 terminator: Escherichia coli rrnB; transcription terminator T1 from the E. coli rrnB gene
    517..553     -  CDS            lacZα (fragment): LacZα fragment of β-galactosidase; lacZ fragment
    624..747     -  protein_bind   attR2: mutant version of attR; recombination site for the Gateway® LR reaction LR Clonase™
    750..1322    +  CDS            RAC1 (sequence partly withheld): RAC1_BOVIN - Experimental evidence at protein level: Swiss-Prot protein existence level 1. Plasma membrane-associated small GTPase which cycles between active GTP-bound and inactive GDP-bound states. In its active state, binds to a variety of effector proteins to regulate cellular responses such as secretory processes, phagocytosis of apoptotic cells, epithelial cell polarization, neurons adhesion, migration and differentiation, and growth-factor induced formation of membrane ruffles. Rac1 p21/rho GDI heterodimer is the active component of the cytosolic factor sigma 1, which is involved in sti
   1326..1346    -  protein_bind   attB3: mutant version of attB; core recombination site for the Gateway® BP reaction BP Clonase™
   1337..1422    -  protein_bind   attL1 (fragment): mutant version of attL; recombination site for the Gateway® LR reaction LR Clonase™
   1459..1477    -  promoter       T7 promoter: promoter for bacteriophage T7 RNA polymerase
   1611..2420    +  CDS            KanR: aminoglycoside phosphotransferase; aph(3')-Ia; confers resistance to kanamycin in bacteria or G418 (Geneticin®) in eukaryotes
   2567..3155    +  rep_origin     ori: high-copy-number ColE1/pMB1/pBR322/pUC origin of replication
>Addgene plasmid #109581 | p3E-Rac1 | depositor full sequence | sequence record 206518 | Full Sequence
CTTTCCTGCGTTATCCCCTGATTCTGTGGATAACCGTATTACCGCCTTTGAGTGAGCTGATACCGCTCGC
CGCAGCCGAACGACCGAGCGCAGCGAGTCAGTGAGCGAGGAAGCGGAAGAGCGCCCAATACGCAAACCGC
CTCTCCCCGCGCGTTGGCCGATTCATTAATGCAGCTGGCACGACAGGTTTCCCGACTGGAAAGCGGGCAG
TGAGCGCAACGCAATTAATACGCGTACCGCTAGCCAGGAAGAGTTTGTAGAAACGCAAAAAGGCCATCCG
TCAGGATGGCCTTCTGCTTAGTTTGATGCCTGGCAGTTTATGGCGGGCGTCCTGCCCGCCACCCTCCGGG
CCGTTGCTTCACAACGTTCAAATCCGCTCCCGGCGGATTTGTCCTACTCAGGAGAGCGTTCACCGACAAA
CAACAGATAAAACGAAAGGCCCAGTCTTCCGACTGAGCCTTTCGTTTTATTTGATGCCTGGCAGTTCCCT
ACTCTCGCGTTAACGCTAGCATGGATGTTTTCCCAGTCACGACGTTGTAAAACGACGGCCAGTCTTAAGC
TCGGGCCCTGCAGCTCTAGAGCTCGAATTCTACAGGTCACTAATACCATCTAAGTAGTTGGTTCATAGTG
ACTGCATATGTTGTGTTTTACAGTATTATGTAGTCTGTTTTTTATGCAAAATCTAATTTAATATATTGAT
ATTTATATCATTTTACGTTTCTCGTTCAACTTTCTTGTACAAAGTGGCT
[528 nt withheld, positions 750-1277]
TGTCCACCTCCGGTGAAGAGGAGGAGGAGAAGATGTCTCCTTCTGTGACAACTTTATTATACAAAGTTGG
CATTATAAAAAAGCATTGCTTATCAATTTGTTGCAACGAACAGGTCACTATCAGTCAAAATAAAATCATT
ATTTGGAGCTCCATGGTAGCGTTAACGCGGCCGCGATATCCCCTATAGTGAGTCGTATTACATGGTCATA
GCTGTTTCCTGGCAGCTCTGGCCCGTGTCTCAAAATCTCTGATGTTACATTGCACAAGATAAAAATATAT
CATCATGAACAATAAAACTGTCTGCTTACATAAACAGTAATACAAGGGGTGTTATGAGCCATATTCAACG
GGAAACGTCGAGGCCGCGATTAAATTCCAACATGGATGCTGATTTATATGGGTATAAATGGGCTCGCGAT
AATGTCGGGCAATCAGGTGCGACAATCTATCGCTTGTATGGGAAGCCCGATGCGCCAGAGTTGTTTCTGA
AACATGGCAAAGGTAGCGTTGCCAATGATGTTACAGATGAGATGGTCAGACTAAACTGGCTGACGGAATT
TATGCCTCTTCCGACCATCAAGCATTTTATCCGTACTCCTGATGATGCATGGTTACTCACCACTGCGATC
CCCGGAAAAACAGCATTCCAGGTATTAGAAGAATATCCTGATTCAGGTGAAAATATTGTTGATGCGCTGG
CAGTGTTCCTGCGCCGGTTGCATTCGATTCCTGTTTGTAATTGTCCTTTTAACAGCGATCGCGTATTTCG
TCTCGCTCAGGCGCAATCACGAATGAATAACGGTTTGGTTGATGCGAGTGATTTTGATGACGAGCGTAAT
GGCTGGCCTGTTGAACAAGTCTGGAAAGAAATGCATAAACTTTTGCCATTCTCACCGGATTCAGTCGTCA
CTCATGGTGATTTCTCACTTGATAACCTTATTTTTGACGAGGGGAAATTAATAGGTTGTATTGATGTTGG
ACGAGTCGGAATCGCAGACCGATACCAGGATCTTGCCATCCTATGGAACTGCCTCGGTGAGTTTTCTCCT
TCATTACAGAAACGGCTTTTTCAAAAATATGGTATTGATAATCCTGATATGAATAAATTGCAGTTTCATT
TGATGCTCGATGAGTTTTTCTAATCAGAATTGGTTAATTGGTTGTAACACTGGCAGAGCATTACGCTGAC
TTGACGGGACGGCGCAAGCTCATGACCAAAATCCCTTAACGTGAGTTACGCGTCGTTCCACTGAGCGTCA
GACCCCGTAGAAAAGATCAAAGGATCTTCTTGAGATCCTTTTTTTCTGCGCGTAATCTGCTGCTTGCAAA
CAAAAAAACCACCGCTACCAGCGGTGGTTTGTTTGCCGGATCAAGAGCTACCAACTCTTTTTCCGAAGGT
AACTGGCTTCAGCAGAGCGCAGATACCAAATACTGTCCTTCTAGTGTAGCCGTAGTTAGGCCACCACTTC
AAGAACTCTGTAGCACCGCCTACATACCTCGCTCTGCTAATCCTGTTACCAGTGGCTGCTGCCAGTGGCG
ATAAGTCGTGTCTTACCGGGTTGGACTCAAGACGATAGTTACCGGATAAGGCGCAGCGGTCGGGCTGAAC
GGGGGGTTCGTGCACACAGCCCAGCTTGGAGCGAACGACCTACACCGAACTGAGATACCTACAGCGTGAG
CATTGAGAAAGCGCCACGCTTCCCGAAGGGAGAAAGGCGGACAGGTATCCGGTAAGCGGCAGGGTCGGAA
CAGGAGAGCGCACGAGGGAGCTTCCAGGGGGAAACGCCTGGTATCTTTATAGTCCTGTCGGGTTTCGCCA
CCTCTGACTTGAGCGTCGATTTTTGTGATGCTCGTCAGGGGGGCGGAGCCTATGGAAAAACGCCAGCAAC
GCGGCCTTTTTACGGTTCCTGGCCTTTTGCTGGCCTTTTGCTCACATGTT
