Features (pLannotate 1.2.2; 12 found; start..end, strand, type, name):
      1..124     -  protein_bind   attR2: mutant version of attR; recombination site for the Gateway® LR reaction LR Clonase™
    127..699     +  CDS            RAC1 (sequence partly withheld): RAC1_BOVIN - Experimental evidence at protein level: Swiss-Prot protein existence level 1. Plasma membrane-associated small GTPase which cycles between active GTP-bound and inactive GDP-bound states. In its active state, binds to a variety of effector proteins to regulate cellular responses such as secretory processes, phagocytosis of apoptotic cells, epithelial cell polarization, neurons adhesion, migration and differentiation, and growth-factor induced formation of membrane ruffles. Rac1 p21/rho GDI heterodimer is the active component of the cytosolic factor sigma 1, which is involved in sti
    703..723     -  protein_bind   attB3: mutant version of attB; core recombination site for the Gateway® BP reaction BP Clonase™
    714..799     -  protein_bind   attL1 (fragment): mutant version of attL; recombination site for the Gateway® LR reaction LR Clonase™
    836..854     -  promoter       T7 promoter: promoter for bacteriophage T7 RNA polymerase
    988..1797    +  CDS            KanR: aminoglycoside phosphotransferase; aph(3')-Ia; confers resistance to kanamycin in bacteria or G418 (Geneticin®) in eukaryotes
   1944..2532    +  rep_origin     ori: high-copy-number ColE1/pMB1/pBR322/pUC origin of replication
   2715..2807    +  CDS            lacI (fragment): lac repressor; lacI; The lac repressor binds to the lac operator to inhibit transcription in E. coli. This inhibition can be relieved by adding lactose or isopropyl-β-D-thiogalactopyranoside (IPTG).
   2862..2889    -  terminator     rrnB T2 terminator: transcription terminator T2 from the E. coli rrnB gene
   3021..3064    +  terminator     rrnB T1 terminator: Escherichia coli rrnB; transcription terminator T1 from the E. coli rrnB gene
   3111..3147    -  CDS            lacZα (fragment): LacZα fragment of β-galactosidase; lacZ fragment
   3185..3214    -  protein_bind   attP2 (fragment): mutant version of attP; recombination site for the Gateway® BP reaction BP Clonase™
>Addgene plasmid #109581 | p3E-Rac1 | addgene full sequence | sequence record 222111 | Addgene NGS Result
CATAGTGACTGCATATGTTGTGTTTTACAGTATTATGTAGTCTGTTTTTTATGCAAAATCTAATTTAATA
TATTGATATTTATATCATTTTACGTTTCTCGTTCAACTTTCTTGTACAAAGTGGCT
[528 nt withheld, positions 127-654]
TGTCCACCTCCGGTGAAGAGGAGGAGGAGAAGATGTCTCCTTCTGTGACAACTTTATTATACAAAGTTGG
CATTATAAAAAAGCATTGCTTATCAATTTGTTGCAACGAACAGGTCACTATCAGTCAAAATAAAATCATT
ATTTGGAGCTCCATGGTAGCGTTAACGCGGCCGCGATATCCCCTATAGTGAGTCGTATTACATGGTCATA
GCTGTTTCCTGGCAGCTCTGGCCCGTGTCTCAAAATCTCTGATGTTACATTGCACAAGATAAAAATATAT
CATCATGAACAATAAAACTGTCTGCTTACATAAACAGTAATACAAGGGGTGTTATGAGCCATATTCAACG
GGAAACGTCGAGGCCGCGATTAAATTCCAACATGGATGCTGATTTATATGGGTATAAATGGGCTCGCGAT
AATGTCGGGCAATCAGGTGCGACAATCTATCGCTTGTATGGGAAGCCCGATGCGCCAGAGTTGTTTCTGA
AACATGGCAAAGGTAGCGTTGCCAATGATGTTACAGATGAGATGGTCAGACTAAACTGGCTGACGGAATT
TATGCCTCTTCCGACCATCAAGCATTTTATCCGTACTCCTGATGATGCATGGTTACTCACCACTGCGATC
CCCGGAAAAACAGCATTCCAGGTATTAGAAGAATATCCTGATTCAGGTGAAAATATTGTTGATGCGCTGG
CAGTGTTCCTGCGCCGGTTGCATTCGATTCCTGTTTGTAATTGTCCTTTTAACAGCGATCGCGTATTTCG
TCTCGCTCAGGCGCAATCACGAATGAATAACGGTTTGGTTGATGCGAGTGATTTTGATGACGAGCGTAAT
GGCTGGCCTGTTGAACAAGTCTGGAAAGAAATGCATAAACTTTTGCCATTCTCACCGGATTCAGTCGTCA
CTCATGGTGATTTCTCACTTGATAACCTTATTTTTGACGAGGGGAAATTAATAGGTTGTATTGATGTTGG
ACGAGTCGGAATCGCAGACCGATACCAGGATCTTGCCATCCTATGGAACTGCCTCGGTGAGTTTTCTCCT
TCATTACAGAAACGGCTTTTTCAAAAATATGGTATTGATAATCCTGATATGAATAAATTGCAGTTTCATT
TGATGCTCGATGAGTTTTTCTAATCAGAATTGGTTAATTGGTTGTAACACTGGCAGAGCATTACGCTGAC
TTGACGGGACGGCGCAAGCTCATGACCAAAATCCCTTAACGTGAGTTACGCGTCGTTCCACTGAGCGTCA
GACCCCGTAGAAAAGATCAAAGGATCTTCTTGAGATCCTTTTTTTCTGCGCGTAATCTGCTGCTTGCAAA
CAAAAAAACCACCGCTACCAGCGGTGGTTTGTTTGCCGGATCAAGAGCTACCAACTCTTTTTCCGAAGGT
AACTGGCTTCAGCAGAGCGCAGATACCAAATACTGTTCTTCTAGTGTAGCCGTAGTTAGGCCACCACTTC
AAGAACTCTGTAGCACCGCCTACATACCTCGCTCTGCTAATCCTGTTACCAGTGGCTGCTGCCAGTGGCG
ATAAGTCGTGTCTTACCGGGTTGGACTCAAGACGATAGTTACCGGATAAGGCGCAGCGGTCGGGCTGAAC
GGGGGGTTCGTGCACACAGCCCAGCTTGGAGCGAACGACCTACACCGAACTGAGATACCTACAGCGTGAG
CTATGAGAAAGCGCCACGCTTCCCGAAGGGAGAAAGGCGGACAGGTATCCGGTAAGCGGCAGGGTCGGAA
CAGGAGAGCGCACGAGGGAGCTTCCAGGGGGAAACGCCTGGTATCTTTATAGTCCTGTCGGGTTTCGCCA
CCTCTGACTTGAGCGTCGATTTTTGTGATGCTCGTCAGGGGGGCGGAGCCTATGGAAAAACGCCAGCAAC
GCGGCCTTTTTACGGTTCCTGGCCTTTTGCTGGCCTTTTGCTCACATGTTCTTTCCTGCGTTATCCCCTG
ATTCTGTGGATAACCGTATTACCGCCTTTGAGTGAGCTGATACCGCTCGCCGCAGCCGAACGACCGAGCG
CAGCGAGTCAGTGAGCGAGGAAGCGGAAGAGCGCCCAATACGCAAACCGCCTCTCCCCGCGCGTTGGCCG
ATTCATTAATGCAGCTGGCACGACAGGTTTCCCGACTGGAAAGCGGGCAGTGAGCGCAACGCAATTAATA
CGCGTACCGCTAGCCAGGAAGAGTTTGTAGAAACGCAAAAAGGCCATCCGTCAGGATGGCCTTCTGCTTA
GTTTGATGCCTGGCAGTTTATGGCGGGCGTCCTGCCCGCCACCCTCCGGGCCGTTGCTTCACAACGTTCA
AATCCGCTCCCGGCGGATTTGTCCTACTCAGGAGAGCGTTCACCGACAAACAACAGATAAAACGAAAGGC
CCAGTCTTCCGACTGAGCCTTTCGTTTTATTTGATGCCTGGCAGTTCCCTACTCTCGCGTTAACGCTAGC
ATGGATGTTTTCCCAGTCACGACGTTGTAAAACGACGGCCAGTCTTAAGCTCGGGCCCTGCAGCTCTAGA
GCTCGAATTCTACAGGTCACTAATACCATCTAAGTAGTTGGTT
